>Addgene plasmid #27899 | pUT1234-HQ858817 | depositor full sequence | sequence record 13173 | Author sequence
CAAATAATGATTTTATTTTGACTGATAGTGACCTGTTCGTTGCAACAAATTGATGAGCAATGCTTTTTTA
TAATGCCAACTTTGTACAAAAAAGCAGGCTCCGCGGCCGCCCCCTTCACCATGAAGAGCAGCAGCCAAGA
AGCGGGAGAGGAGGTGTCCGAGATCAGCAGCCAGGCGGCGTCCAACAACAACGAGACGTGCAACTCCTCC
TCCGGCAAGGTCAGCCTCGACCTGTCGCTCACCGTCGCCGCCGCCGCCGCGGCGGCTGCCTCCGCCACCG
AGTCGAGCACCACGGACAGCGGCGGCACGCGGCCGGCGGCGACGGCGACGGCGACGGCGCGCGAGCCGGC
GCGGGTGTTCACGTGCAACTACTGCCAGAGGAAGTTCTTCAGCTCGCAGGCGCTGGGCGGGCACCAGAAC
GCGCACCGGCGGGAGCGCACGCTGGCCCGGCGCGCCGTGCGGCTCGACGCGTTCCCCTACGGCTACGCCG
ACGTGGCCTCGCTGCCGCTGTACGGCGCCGGCCTGTACCCCATCGGCATCCAGGCGCACGCGTCGGTGCA
CCACCACCACCCTGGCGTGGCGGCGCCGGCGGGGCGCGCCGAGTTGAGGTCGGCGCGCGCGCTGCTCGGC
CCGATGCCGTTCTTCGTGCAGGCGGCAGGCGATGAGGATGCCAGCTTCGGGTGGCCGGGCAGCTTCAGGC
CACCGCCCACCGCCGCCACCACCATCCCCGCCGCCGCCGCCGCCCCGGTCGCCGTCAACTCCGGCTCCTC
CAACTCCAACCACGGCGGCAGCGTCGTCGTGCAGGCCGCCGCCGACGAGCCCGACCTCACACTTAGACTC
AAGGGTGGGCGCGCCGACCCAGCTTTCTTGTACAAAGTTGGCATTATAAGAAAGCATTGCTTATCAATTT
GTTGCAACGAACAGGTCACTATCAGTCAAAATAAAATCATTATTTGCCATCCAGCTGATATCCCCTATAG
TGAGTCGTATTACATGGTCATAGCTGTTTCCTGGCAGCTCTGGCCCGTGTCTCAAAATCTCTGATGTTAC
ATTGCACAAGATAAAAATATATCATCATGAACAATAAAACTGTCTGCTTACATAAACAGTAATACAAGGG
GTGTTATGAGCCATATTCAACGGGAAACGTCGAGGCCGCGATTAAATTCCAACATGGATGCTGATTTATA
TGGGTATAAATGGGCTCGCGATAATGTCGGGCAATCAGGTGCGACAATCTATCGCTTGTATGGGAAGCCC
GATGCGCCAGAGTTGTTTCTGAAACATGGCAAAGGTAGCGTTGCCAATGATGTTACAGATGAGATGGTCA
GACTAAACTGGCTGACGGAATTTATGCCTCTTCCGACCATCAAGCATTTTATCCGTACTCCTGATGATGC
ATGGTTACTCACCACTGCGATCCCCGGAAAAACAGCATTCCAGGTATTAGAAGAATATCCTGATTCAGGT
GAAAATATTGTTGATGCGCTGGCAGTGTTCCTGCGCCGGTTGCATTCGATTCCTGTTTGTAATTGTCCTT
TTAACAGCGATCGCGTATTTCGTCTCGCTCAGGCGCAATCACGAATGAATAACGGTTTGGTTGATGCGAG
TGATTTTGATGACGAGCGTAATGGCTGGCCTGTTGAACAAGTCTGGAAAGAAATGCATAAACTTTTGCCA
TTCTCACCGGATTCAGTCGTCACTCATGGTGATTTCTCACTTGATAACCTTATTTTTGACGAGGGGAAAT
TAATAGGTTGTATTGATGTTGGACGAGTCGGAATCGCAGACCGATACCAGGATCTTGCCATCCTATGGAA
CTGCCTCGGTGAGTTTTCTCCTTCATTACAGAAACGGCTTTTTCAAAAATATGGTATTGATAATCCTGAT
ATGAATAAATTGCAGTTTCATTTGATGCTCGATGAGTTTTTCTAATCAGAATTGGTTAATTGGTTGTAAC
ACTGGCAGAGCATTACGCTGACTTGACGGGACGGCGCAAGCTCATGACCAAAATCCCTTAACGTGAGTTA
CGCGTCGTTCCACTGAGCGTCAGACCCCGTAGAAAAGATCAAAGGATCTTCTTGAGATCCTTTTTTTCTG
CGCGTAATCTGCTGCTTGCAAACAAAAAAACCACCGCTACCAGCGGTGGTTTGTTTGCCGGATCAAGAGC
TACCAACTCTTTTTCCGAAGGTAACTGGCTTCAGCAGAGCGCAGATACCAAATACTGTCCTTCTAGTGTA
GCCGTAGTTAGGCCACCACTTCAAGAACTCTGTAGCACCGCCTACATACCTCGCTCTGCTAATCCTGTTA
CCAGTGGCTGCTGCCAGTGGCGATAAGTCGTGTCTTACCGGGTTGGACTCAAGACGATAGTTACCGGATA
AGGCGCAGCGGTCGGGCTGAACGGGGGGTTCGTGCACACAGCCCAGCTTGGAGCGAACGACCTACACCGA
ACTGAGATACCTACAGCGTGAGCATTGAGAAAGCGCCACGCTTCCCGAAGGGAGAAAGGCGGACAGGTAT
CCGGTAAGCGGCAGGGTCGGAACAGGAGAGCGCACGAGGGAGCTTCCAGGGGGAAACGCCTGGTATCTTT
ATAGTCCTGTCGGGTTTCGCCACCTCTGACTTGAGCGTCGATTTTTGTGATGCTCGTCAGGGGGGCGGAG
CCTATGGAAAAACGCCAGCAACGCGGCCTTTTTACGGTTCCTGGCCTTTTGCTGGCCTTTTGCTCACATG
TTCTTTCCTGCGTTATCCCCTGATTCTGTGGATAACCGTATTACCGCCTTTGAGTGAGCTGATACCGCTC
GCCGCAGCCGAACGACCGAGCGCAGCGAGTCAGTGAGCGAGGAAGCGGAAGAGCGCCCAATACGCAAACC
GCCTCTCCCCGCGCGTTGGCCGATTCATTAATGCAGCTGGCACGACAGGTTTCCCGACTGGAAAGCGGGC
AGTGAGCGCAACGCAATTAATACGCGTACCGCTAGCCAGGAAGAGTTTGTAGAAACGCAAAAAGGCCATC
CGTCAGGATGGCCTTCTGCTTAGTTTGATGCCTGGCAGTTTATGGCGGGCGTCCTGCCCGCCACCCTCCG
GGCCGTTGCTTCACAACGTTCAAATCCGCTCCCGGCGGATTTGTCCTACTCAGGAGAGCGTTCACCGACA
AACAACAGATAAAACGAAAGGCCCAGTCTTCCGACTGAGCCTTTCGTTTTATTTGATGCCTGGCAGTTCC
CTACTCTCGCGTTAACGCTAGCATGGATGTTTTCCCAGTCACGACGTTGTAAAACGACGGCCAGTCTTAA
GCTCGGGCCC
Features (pLannotate 1.2.2; 11 found; start..end, strand, type, name):
      1..100     +  protein_bind   attL1: mutant version of attL; recombination site for the Gateway® LR reaction LR Clonase™
    343..522     +  CDS            ZFP2 (fragment): ZFP2_ARATH - Experimental evidence at protein level: Swiss-Prot protein existence level 1. Probable transcription factor involved in the regulation of floral organ abscission. Participates in processes that directly or indirectly influence shedding of floral organs. From Arabidopsis thaliana (Mouse-ear cress).
    728..744     -  promoter       chicken β-actin promoter (fragment): contains a 21-bp deletion relative to the standard chicken β-actin promoter
    857..956     -  protein_bind   attL2: mutant version of attL; recombination site for the Gateway® LR reaction LR Clonase™
    974..992     -  promoter       T7 promoter: promoter for bacteriophage T7 RNA polymerase
   1126..1935    +  CDS            KanR: aminoglycoside phosphotransferase; aph(3')-Ia; confers resistance to kanamycin in bacteria or G418 (Geneticin®) in eukaryotes
   2082..2670    +  rep_origin     ori: high-copy-number ColE1/pMB1/pBR322/pUC origin of replication
   2853..2945    +  CDS            lacI (fragment): lac repressor; lacI; The lac repressor binds to the lac operator to inhibit transcription in E. coli. This inhibition can be relieved by adding lactose or isopropyl-β-D-thiogalactopyranoside (IPTG).
   3000..3027    -  terminator     rrnB T2 terminator: transcription terminator T2 from the E. coli rrnB gene
   3159..3202    +  terminator     rrnB T1 terminator: Escherichia coli rrnB; transcription terminator T1 from the E. coli rrnB gene
   3249..3285    -  CDS            lacZα (fragment): LacZα fragment of β-galactosidase; lacZ fragment
