[The description below was written by a language model from this plasmid's Addgene catalogue record, the feature table of its GenBank file and pLannotate feature annotations shown in this document.]
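Description:
pUT1234-HQ858817 is a Gateway entry clone built on the Invitrogen pENTR/D backbone, carrying the coding sequence of a rice (Oryza sativa) C2H2 zinc-finger transcription factor encoded by locus Os03g0239300 / LOC_Os03g13600. The roughly 720 bp insert was PCR-amplified from a full-length rice cDNA template, and the stop codon was deliberately omitted, so the open reading frame can be read through into C-terminal tags or fusion partners after transfer to a suitable destination vector. In the 3.3 kb depositor sequence the insert lies between attL1 and attL2, the sites that LR Clonase recombines with attR sites in a destination vector. The automated annotation detects homology to Arabidopsis ZFP2 within the insert, which fits a C2H2 zinc-finger protein. The very short "chicken β-actin promoter" hit in the same region is most likely a chance match rather than a functional element.

As an entry vector, the plasmid has no promoter positioned to express the insert. A T7 promoter sits just outside attL2, and rrnB T1 and T2 terminators upstream of attL1 shield the cloning site from read-through transcription. The small lacI and lacZα fragments appear to be backbone remnants. It is propagated in E. coli under kanamycin selection (aph(3')-Ia) using a ColE1/pUC-type origin; the catalogue lists it as low copy, whereas the annotation describes the origin as a high-copy type. The separate GenBank record covers only 641 bp and annotates only attL1. The clone belongs to a rice transcription factor ORFeome collection linked to a comparative regulatory genomics resource for the grasses, and serves as a source for shuttling the ORF into expression or interaction-assay vectors.
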