Addgene plasmid #27899: pUT1234-HQ858817
Depositing lab: John Gray & Erich Grotewold. Depositing organization: University of Toledo. Publication: GRASSIUS: a platform for comparative regulatory genomics across the grasses. Yilmaz A, Nishiyama MY Jr, Fuentes BG, Souza GM, Janies D, Gray J, Grotewold E. Plant Physiol. 2009 Jan;149(1):171-80. doi: 10.1104/pp.108.128579. Epub 2008 Nov 5. PubMed 18987217.
Backbone
  Vector backbone: pENTR/D
  Backbone manufacturer: Invitrogen
  Backbone size w/o insert (bp): 2580
  Vector type: Entry vector
Growth in bacteria
  Bacterial resistance: Kanamycin, 50 μg/mL
  Growth temperature: 37°C
  Growth strain: DH5alpha
  Growth instructions: E. coli Top10 (Invitrogen)
  Copy number: Low Copy
Gene/Insert
  Gene/Insert name: C2H2 transcription factor encoded by Os03g0239300 LOC_Os03g13600
  Species: Oryza sativa (rice)
  Insert size (bp): 720
  GenBank ID: HQ858817
  Cloning method: Restriction Enzyme
  Sequencing primers: 5′ M13 For; 3′ M13 Rev
Terms and licenses: Academic/Nonprofit Terms; Industry Terms: Not Available to Industry
Depositor comments: This CDS was amplified using PCR from a full length cDNA template from the OSIIEa, OSIIEb, and OSJNEa thru OSJNEf full length cDNA libraries generated by the Guoliang Wang lab at Ohio State University. The PCR product omitted the stop codon. The PCR product was cloned into a Gateway pENTR/D entry vector. Further information on this gene may be obtained at www.grassius.org using the Genbank number. (The second half of the plasmid name is the Genbank Number for the sequence of the insert)
How to cite: pUT1234-HQ858817 was a gift from John Gray & Erich Grotewold (Addgene plasmid # 27899 ; http://n2t.net/addgene:27899 ; RRID:Addgene_27899)
