LOCUS       Exported 641 bp ds-DNA linear SYN 31-MAY-2021
DEFINITION  synthetic linear DNA
ACCESSION   .
VERSION     .
KEYWORDS    pUT1234-HQ858817
SOURCE      synthetic DNA construct
  ORGANISM  synthetic DNA construct
REFERENCE   1 (bases 1 to 641)
  TITLE     Rice TF ORFeome collection
REFERENCE   2 (bases 1 to 641)
  AUTHORS   .
  TITLE     Direct Submission
  JOURNAL   Exported May 31, 2021 from SnapGene Server 1.1.58
            http://www.snapgene.com
FEATURES             Location/Qualifiers
     source          1..641
                     /organism="synthetic DNA construct"
                     /mol_type="other DNA"
     protein_bind    1..100
                     /gene="mutant version of attL"
                     /label=attL1
                     /bound_moiety="LR Clonase(TM)"
                     /note="recombination site for the Gateway(R) LR reaction"
ORIGIN
        1 ccaataatga ttttattttg actgatagtg acctgttcgt tgcaacaaat tgatgagcaa
       61 tgctttttta taatgccaac tttgtacaaa aaagcaggct ccgcggccgc ccccttcacc
      121 atgaagagca gcagccaaga agcgggagag gaggtgtccg agatcagcag ccaggcggcg
      181 tccaacaaca acgagacgtg caactcctcc tccggcaagg tcagcctcga cctgtcgctc
      241 accgtcgccg ccgccgccgc ggcggctgcc tccgccaccg agtcgagcac cacggacagc
      301 ggcggcacgc ggccggcggc gacggcgacg gcgacggcgc gcgagccggc gcgggtgttc
      361 acgtgcaact actgccagag gaagttcttc agctcgcagg cgctgggcgg gcaccagaac
      421 gcgcaccggc gggagcgcac gctggcccgg cgcgccgtgc ggctcgacgc gttcccctac
      481 ggctacgccg acgtggcctc gctgccgctg tacggcgccg gcctgtaccc catcggcatc
      541 caggcgcacg cgtcggtgca ccaccaccac cctggcgtgg cggcgccggc ggggcgcgcc
      601 gagttgaggt cggcgcgcgc gctgctcggc ccgatgccgt t
//
